Addgene plasmid #182635: lentiguide-puro-wt-ltr
Purpose: Expresses guide RNA, contains intact LTR
Depositing lab: Jakob Reiser. Depositing organization: FDA, Center for Biologics Evaluation and Research (CBER). Publication: CRISPR library screening to develop HEK293-derived cell lines with improved lentiviral vector titers. Iaffaldano BJ, Marino MP, Reiser J. Front Genome Ed. 2023 Jul 13;5:1218328. doi: 10.3389/fgeed.2023.1218328. eCollection 2023. PubMed 37520398.
Backbone
  Vector backbone: lentiGuide-Puro
  Modifications to backbone: Added functional 3'-LTR sequence
  Vector type: Mammalian Expression, Lentiviral, CRISPR
  Selectable markers: Puromycin
Growth in bacteria
  Bacterial resistance: Ampicillin, 100 μg/mL
  Growth temperature: 37°C
  Growth strain: NEB Stable
  Copy number: High Copy
Gene/Insert
  Gene/Insert name: S. pyogenes sgRNA cassette
  Species: Synthetic
  Promoter: hU6
  Cloning method: Restriction Enzyme; 5′ cloning site BsmBI (not destroyed); 3′ cloning site BsmBI (not destroyed)
  Sequencing primers: 5′ hU6-F; 3′ hGata4-rev (5'-ATTGTGGATGAATACTGCC-3')
Terms and licenses: Academic/Nonprofit Terms; Industry Terms: Not Available to Industry
How to cite: lentiguide-puro-wt-ltr was a gift from Jakob Reiser (Addgene plasmid # 182635 ; http://n2t.net/addgene:182635 ; RRID:Addgene_182635)
