[The description below was written by a language model from this plasmid's Addgene catalogue record and pLannotate feature annotations shown in this document.]
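Description:
lentiguide-puro-wt-ltr is a lentiviral CRISPR guide RNA vector derived from lentiGuide-Puro. The depositor modified the backbone by adding a functional 3' LTR in place of the usual self-inactivating one. It is propagated in E. coli as a high-copy plasmid through a ColE1/pUC-type origin with ampicillin resistance (AmpR), and the backbone also carries an f1 origin, an SV40 origin and lac/T3/T7 promoter remnants.

The viral genome is transcribed from an RSV promoter fused to a truncated HIV-1 5' LTR. This is followed by the Ψ packaging signal with a partial gag sequence, the Rev response element and an env fragment. Downstream, a human U6 (Pol III) promoter drives the S. pyogenes sgRNA cassette. BsmBI sites flank a roughly 1.9 kb filler between the promoter and the gRNA scaffold, and the filler is replaced when a spacer is cloned in. The annotated deoC1 match lies within this filler and is probably incidental. A cPPT/CTS element follows, then an EF-1α core promoter with intron A driving puromycin N-acetyltransferase for selection of transduced mammalian cells, and a WPRE to enhance transcript expression.

At the 3' end, the annotation tool labels only a nef fragment and a "truncated 5' LTR" segment, so the table does not explicitly mark the intact U3. The nef-overlapping sequence upstream of that segment is nevertheless consistent with the restored 3' LTR described in the catalogue entry. An intact LTR would be copied to both ends of the provirus, allowing full-length vector RNA to be transcribed in transduced cells. The associated publication used CRISPR library screening to develop HEK293-derived lines with improved lentiviral vector titers. No Cas9 is encoded, so it must be supplied separately.
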