Features (pLannotate 1.2.2; 30 found; start..end, strand, type, name):
      2..187     +  CDS            env (fragment): ENV_HV1H2 - Experimental evidence at protein level: Swiss-Prot protein existence level 1. [Transmembrane protein gp41]: Acts as a class I viral fusion protein. Under the current model, the protein has at least 3 conformational states: pre-fusion native state, pre-hairpin intermediate state, and post-fusion hairpin state. During fusion of viral and target intracellular membranes, the coiled coil regions (heptad repeats) assume a trimer-of-hairpins structure, positioning the fusion peptide in close proximity to the C-terminal region of the ectodomain. The formation of this structure appears to d
    191..431     +  promoter       U6 promoter: RNA polymerase III promoter for human U6 snRNA
    617..1276    -  CDS            deoC1: DEOC1_STAAN - Also known as dra. Experimental evidence at protein level: Swiss-Prot protein existence level 1. Catalyzes a reversible aldol reaction between acetaldehyde and D-glyceraldehyde 3-phosphate to generate 2-deoxy-D-ribose 5- phosphate. From Staphylococcus aureus (strain N315).
   2321..2396    +  misc_RNA       gRNA scaffold: guide RNA scaffold for the Streptococcus pyogenes CRISPR/Cas9 system
   2452..2569    +  misc_feature   cPPT/CTS: central polypurine tract and central termination sequence of HIV-1
   2635..2701    +  CDS            small t antigen (fragment): SV40 (simian virus 40) small t antigen
   2727..2938    +  promoter       EF-1α core promoter: core promoter for human elongation factor EF-1α
   2939..3877    +  intron         EF-1α intron A: intron upstream of the start codon of human EF-1α
   3899..4498    +  CDS            PuroR (fragment): puromycin N-acetyltransferase; pac from Streptomyces; confers resistance to puromycin
   4514..5102    +  misc_feature   WPRE: woodchuck hepatitis virus posttranscriptional regulatory element
   5098..5502    +  CDS            nef (fragment): NEF_HV112 - Experimental evidence at protein level: Swiss-Prot protein existence level 1. Extracellular Nef protein targets CD4(+) T-lymphocytes for apoptosis by interacting with CXCR4 surface receptors. From Human immunodeficiency virus type 1 group M subtype B (isolate PCV12) (HIV-1).
   5627..5807    +  LTR            5' LTR (truncated): truncated 5' long terminal repeat (LTR) from HIV-1
   5885..6006    +  polyA_signal   SV40 poly(A) signal: SV40 polyadenylation signal
   6046..6181    +  rep_origin     SV40 ori: SV40 origin of replication
   6202..6220    -  promoter       T7 promoter: promoter for bacteriophage T7 RNA polymerase
   6228..6383    +  CDS            lacZα (fragment): LacZα fragment of β-galactosidase; lacZ fragment
   6388..6816    +  rep_origin     f1 ori (sequence partly withheld): f1 bacteriophage origin of replication; arrow indicates direction of (+) strand synthesis
   6869..6973    +  promoter       AmpR promoter: bla
   6974..7834    +  CDS            AmpR: β-lactamase; bla; confers resistance to ampicillin, carbenicillin, and related antibiotics
   8005..8593    +  rep_origin     ori: high-copy-number ColE1/pMB1/pBR322/pUC origin of replication
   8776..8868    +  CDS            lacI (fragment): lac repressor; lacI; The lac repressor binds to the lac operator to inhibit transcription in E. coli. This inhibition can be relieved by adding lactose or isopropyl-β-D-thiogalactopyranoside (IPTG).
   8881..8902    +  protein_bind   CAP binding site: CAP binding activates transcription in the presence of cAMP. E. coli catabolite activator protein
   8917..8947    +  promoter       lac promoter: promoter for the E. coli lac operon
   8955..8971    +  protein_bind   lac operator: The lac repressor binds to the lac operator to inhibit transcription in E. coli. This inhibition can be relieved by adding lactose or isopropyl-β-D-thiogalactopyranoside (IPTG). lac repressor encoded by lacI
   9016..9034    +  promoter       T3 promoter: promoter for bacteriophage T3 RNA polymerase
   9062..9288    +  promoter       RSV promoter: Rous sarcoma virus enhancer/promoter
   9289..9469    +  LTR            5' LTR (truncated): truncated 5' long terminal repeat (LTR) from HIV-1
   9516..9641    +  misc_feature   HIV-1 Ψ: packaging signal of human immunodeficiency virus type 1
   9625..9988    +  CDS            HIV-1 gag (fragment): gag protein from human immunodeficiency virus 1; gag
  10134..10367   +  misc_feature   RRE: The Rev response element (RRE) of HIV-1 allows for Rev-dependent mRNA export from the nucleus to the cytoplasm.
>Addgene plasmid #182635 | lentiguide-puro-wt-ltr | addgene full sequence | sequence record 361388 | Addgene NGS Result
ATGGGCAAGTTTGTGGAATTGGTTTAACATAACAAATTGGCTGTGGTATATAAAATTATTCATAATGATA
GTAGGAGGCTTGGTAGGTTTAAGAATAGTTTTTGCTGTACTTTCTATAGTGAATAGAGTTAGGCAGGGAT
ATTCACCATTATCGTTTCAGACCCACCTCCCAACCCCGAGGGGACCCAGAGAGGGCCTATTTCCCATGAT
TCCTTCATATTTGCATATACGATACAAGGCTGTTAGAGAGATAATTAGAATTAATTTGACTGTAAACACA
AAGATATTAGTACAAAATACGTGACGTAGAAAGTAATAATTTCTTGGGTAGTTTGCAGTTTTAAAATTAT
GTTTTAAAATGGACTATCATATGCTTACCGTAACTTGAAAGTATTTCGATTTCTTGGCTTTATATATCTT
GTGGAAAGGACGAAACACCGGAGACGGTTGTAAATGAGCACACAAAATACACATGCTAAAATATTATATT
CTATGACCTTTATAAAATCAACCAAAATCTTCTTTTTAATAACTTTAGTATCAATAATTAGAATTTTTAT
GTTCCTTTTTGCAAACTTTTAATAAAAATGAGCAAAATAAAAAAACGCTAGTTTTAGTAACTCGCGTTGT
TTTCTTCACCTTTAATAATAGCTACTCCACCACTTGTTCCTAAGCGGTCAGCTCCTGCTTCAATCATTTT
TTGAGCATCTTCAAATGTTCTAACTCCACCAGCTGCTTTAACTAAAGCATTGTCTTTAACAACTGACTTC
ATTAGTTTAACATCTTCAAATGTTGCACCTGATTTTGAAAATCCTGTTGATGTTTTAACAAATTCTAATC
CAGCTTCAACAGCTATTTCACAAGCTTTCATGATTTCTTCTTTTGTTAATAAACAATTTTCCATAATACA
TTTAACAACATGTGATCCAGCTGCTTTTTTTACAGCTTTCATGTCTTCTAAAACTAATTCATAATTTTTG
TCTTTTAATGCACCAATATTTAATACCATATCAATTTCTGTTGCACCATCTTTAATTGCTTCAGAAACTT
CGAATGCTTTTGTAGCTGTTGTGCATGCACCTAGAGGAAAACCTACAACATTTGTTATTCCTACATTTGT
GCCTTTTAATAATTCTTTACAATAGCTTGTTCAATATGAATTAACACAAACTGTTGCAAAATCAAATTCA
ATTGCTTCATCACATAATTGTTTAATTTCAGCTTTCGTAGCATCTTGTTTTAATAATGTGTGATCTATAT
ATTTGTTTAGTTTCATTTTTTCTCCTATATATTCATTTTTAATTTTAATTCTTTAATAATTTCGTCTACT
TTAACTTTAGCGTTTTGAACAGATTCACCAACACCTATAAAATAAATTTTTAGTTTAGGTTCAGTTCCAC
TTGGGCGAACAGCAAATCATGACTTATCTTCTAAATAAAATTTTAGTAAGTCTTGTCCTGGCATATTATA
CATTCCATCGATGTAGTCTTCAACATTAACAACTTTAAGTCCAGCAATTTGAGTTAAGGGTGTTGCTCTC
AATGATTTCATTAATGGTTCAATTTTTAATTTCTTTTCTTCTGGTTTAAAATTCAAGTTTAAAGTGAAAG
TGTAATATGCACCCATTTCTTTAAATAAATCTTCTAAATAGTCTACTAATGTTTTATTTTGTTTTTTATA
AAATCAAGCAGCCTCTGCTATTAATATAGAAGCTTGTATTCCATCTTTATCTCTAGCTGAGTCATCAATT
ACATATCCATAACTTTCTTCATAAGCAAAAACAAAATTTAATCCGTTATCTTCTTCTTTAGCAATTTCTC
TACCCATTCATTTAAATCCAGTTAAAGTTTTTACAATATTAACTCCATATTTTTCATGAGCGATTCTATC
ACCCAAATCACTTGTTACAAAACTTGAATATAGAGCCGGATTTTTTGGAATGCTATTTAAGCGTTTTAGA
TTTGATAATTTTCAATCAATTAAAATTGGTCCTGTTTGATTTCCATCTAATCTTACAAAATGACCATCAT
GTTTTATTGCCATTCCAAATCTGTCAGCATCTGGGTCATTCATAATAATAATATCTGCATCATGTTTAAT
ACCATATTCAAGCGGTATTTTTCATGCAGGATCAAATTCTGGATTTGGATTTACAACATTTTTAAATGTT
TCATCTTCAAATGCATGCTCTTCAACCTCAATAACGTTATATCCTGATTCACGTAATATTTTTGGGGTAA
ATTTAGTTCCTGTTCCATTAACTGCGCTAAAAATAATTTTTAAATCTTTTTTAGCTTCTTGCTCTTTTTT
GTACGTCTCTGTTTTAGAGCTAGAAATAGCAAGTTAAAATAAGGCTAGTCCGTTATCAACTTGAAAAAGT
GGCACCGAGTCGGTGCTTTTTTAAGCTTGGCGTAACTAGATCTTGAGACAAATGGCAGTATTCATCCACA
ATTTTAAAAGAAAAGGGGGGATTGGGGGGTACAGTGCAGGGGAAAGAATAGTAGACATAATAGCAACAGA
CATACAAACTAAAGAATTACAAAAACAAATTACAAAAATTCAAAATTTTCGGGTTTATTACAGGGACAGC
AGAGATCCACTTTGGCGCCGGCTCGAGGGGGCCCGGGTGCAAAGATGGATAAAGTTTTAAACAGAGAGGA
ATCTTTGCAGCTAATGGACCTTCTAGGTCTTGAAAGGAGTGGGAATTGGCTCCGGTGCCCGTCAGTGGGC
AGAGCGCACATCGCCCACAGTCCCCGAGAAGTTGGGGGGAGGGGTCGGCAATTGATCCGGTGCCTAGAGA
AGGTGGCGCGGGGTAAACTGGGAAAGTGATGTCGTGTACTGGCTCCGCCTTTTTCCCGAGGGTGGGGGAG
AACCGTATATAAGTGCAGTAGTCGCCGTGAACGTTCTTTTTCGCAACGGGTTTGCCGCCAGAACACAGGT
AAGTGCCGTGTGTGGTTCCCGCGGGCCTGGCCTCTTTACGGGTTATGGCCCTTGCGTGCCTTGAATTACT
TCCACCTGGCTGCAGTACGTGATTCTTGATCCCGAGCTTCGGGTTGGAAGTGGGTGGGAGAGTTCGAGGC
CTTGCGCTTAAGGAGCCCCTTCGCCTCGTGCTTGAGTTGAGGCCTGGCCTGGGCGCTGGGGCCGCCGCGT
GCGAATCTGGTGGCACCTTCGCGCCTGTCTCGCTGCTTTCGATAAGTCTCTAGCCATTTAAAATTTTTGA
TGACCTGCTGCGACGCTTTTTTTCTGGCAAGATAGTCTTGTAAATGCGGGCCAAGATCTGCACACTGGTA
TTTCGGTTTTTGGGGCCGCGGGCGGCGACGGGGCCCGTGCGTCCCAGCGCACATGTTCGGCGAGGCGGGG
CCTGCGAGCGCGGCCACCGAGAATCGGACGGGGGTAGTCTCAAGCTGGCCGGCCTGCTCTGGTGCCTGGC
CTCGCGCCGCCGTGTATCGCCCCGCCCTGGGCGGCAAGGCTGGCCCGGTCGGCACCAGTTGCGTGAGCGG
AAAGATGGCCGCTTCCCGGCCCTGCTGCAGGGAGCTCAAAATGGAGGACGCGGCGCTCGGGAGAGCGGGC
GGGTGAGTCACCCACACAAAGGAAAAGGGCCTTTCCGTCCTCAGCCGTCGCTTCATGTGACTCCACGGAG
TACCGGGCGCCGTCCAGGCACCTCGATTAGTTCTCGAGCTTTTGGAGTACGTCGTCTTTAGGTTGGGGGG
AGGGGTTTTATGCGATGGAGTTTCCCCACACTGAGTGGGTGGAGACTGAAGTTAGGCCAGCTTGGCACTT
GATGTAATTCTCCTTGGAATTTGCCCTTTTTGAGTTTGGATCTTGGTTCATTCTCAAGCCTCAGACAGTG
GTTCAAAGTTTTTTTCTTCCATTTCAGGTGTCGTGACGTACGGCCACCATGACCGAGTACAAGCCCACGG
TGCGCCTCGCCACCCGCGACGACGTCCCCAGGGCCGTACGCACCCTCGCCGCCGCGTTCGCCGACTACCC
CGCCACGCGCCACACCGTCGATCCGGACCGCCACATCGAGCGGGTCACCGAGCTGCAAGAACTCTTCCTC
ACGCGCGTCGGGCTCGACATCGGCAAGGTGTGGGTCGCGGACGACGGCGCCGCCGTGGCGGTCTGGACCA
CGCCGGAGAGCGTCGAAGCGGGGGCGGTGTTCGCCGAGATCGGCCCGCGCATGGCCGAGTTGAGCGGTTC
CCGGCTGGCCGCGCAGCAACAGATGGAAGGCCTCCTGGCGCCGCACCGGCCCAAGGAGCCCGCGTGGTTC
CTGGCCACCGTCGGAGTCTCGCCCGACCACCAGGGCAAGGGTCTGGGCAGCGCCGTCGTGCTCCCCGGAG
TGGAGGCGGCCGAGCGCGCCGGGGTGCCCGCCTTCCTGGAGACCTCCGCGCCCCGCAACCTCCCCTTCTA
CGAGCGGCTCGGCTTCACCGTCACCGCCGACGTCGAGGTGCCCGAAGGACCGCGCACCTGGTGCATGACC
CGCAAGCCCGGTGCCTGAACGCGTTAAGTCGACAATCAACCTCTGGATTACAAAATTTGTGAAAGATTGA
CTGGTATTCTTAACTATGTTGCTCCTTTTACGCTATGTGGATACGCTGCTTTAATGCCTTTGTATCATGC
TATTGCTTCCCGTATGGCTTTCATTTTCTCCTCCTTGTATAAATCCTGGTTGCTGTCTCTTTATGAGGAG
TTGTGGCCCGTTGTCAGGCAACGTGGCGTGGTGTGCACTGTGTTTGCTGACGCAACCCCCACTGGTTGGG
GCATTGCCACCACCTGTCAGCTCCTTTCCGGGACTTTCGCTTTCCCCCTCCCTATTGCCACGGCGGAACT
CATCGCCGCCTGCCTTGCCCGCTGCTGGACAGGGGCTCGGCTGTTGGGCACTGACAATTCCGTGGTGTTG
TCGGGGAAATCATCGTCCTTTCCTTGGCTGCTCGCCTGTGTTGCCACCTGGATTCTGCGCGGGACGTCCT
TCTGCTACGTCCCTTCGGCCCTCAATCCAGCGGACCTTCCTTCCCGCGGCCTGCTGCCGGCTCTGCGGCC
TCTTCCGCGTCTTCGCCTTCGCCCTCAGACGAGTCGGATCTCCCTTTGGGCCGCCTCCCCGCGTCGACTT
TAAGACCAATGACTTACAAGGCAGCTGTAGATCTTAGCCACTTTTTAAAAGAAAAGGGGGGACTGGAAGG
GCTAATTCACTCCCAACGAAGACAAGATATCCTTGATCTGTGGATCTACCACACACAAGGCTACTTCCCT
GATTGGCAGAACTACACACCAGGGCCAGGGATCAGATATCCACTGACCTTTGGATGGTGCTACAAGCTAG
TACCAGTTGAGCAAGAGAAGGTAGAAGAAGCCAATGAAGGAGAGAACACCCGCTTGTTACACCCTGTGAG
CCTGCATGGGATGGATGACCCGGAGAGAGAAGTATTAGAGTGGAGGTTTGACAGCCGCCTAGCATTTCAT
CACATGGCCCGAGAGCTGCATCCGGAGTACTTCAAGAACTGCTGACATCGAGCTTGCTACAAGGGACTTT
CCGCTGGGGACTTTCCAGGGAGGCGTGGCCTGGGCGGGACTGGGGAGTGGCGAGCCCTCAGATGCTGCAT
ATAAGCAGCTGCTTTTTGCTTGTACTGGGTCTCTCTGGTTAGACCAGATCTGAGCCTGGGAGCTCTCTGG
CTAACTAGGGAACCCACTGCTTAAGCCTCAATAAAGCTTGCCTTGAGTGCTTCAAGTAGTGTGTGCCCGT
CTGTTGTGTGACTCTGGTAACTAGAGATCCCTCAGACCCTTTTAGTCAGTGTGGAAAATCTCTAGCAGTA
CGTATAGTAGTTCATGTCATCTTATTATTCAGTATTTATAACTTGCAAAGAAATGAATATCAGAGAGTGA
GAGGAACTTGTTTATTGCAGCTTATAATGGTTACAAATAAAGCAATAGCATCACAAATTTCACAAATAAA
GCATTTTTTTCACTGCATTCTAGTTGTGGTTTGTCCAAACTCATCAATGTATCTTATCATGTCTGGCTCT
AGCTATCCCGCCCCTAACTCCGCCCATCCCGCCCCTAACTCCGCCCAGTTCCGCCCATTCTCCGCCCCAT
GGCTGACTAATTTTTTTTATTTATGCAGAGGCCGAGGCCGCCTCGGCCTCTGAGCTATTCCAGAAGTAGT
GAGGAGGCTTTTTTGGAGGCCTAGGGACGTACCCAATTCGCCCTATAGTGAGTCGTATTACGCGCGCTCA
CTGGCCGTCGTTTTACAACGTCGTGACTGGGAAAACCCTGGCGTTACCCAACTTAATCGCCTTGCAGCAC
ATCCCCCTTTCGCCAGCTGGCGTAATAGCGAAGAGGCCCGCACCGATCGCCCTTCCCAACAGTTGCGCAG
CCTGAATGGCGAATGGG
[124 nt withheld, positions 6388-6511]
C
[91 nt withheld, positions 6513-6603]
A
[49 nt withheld, positions 6605-6653]
CCTTTGACGTTGGAGTCCACGTTCTTT
[37 nt withheld, positions 6681-6717]
ACCCTATCTCGGTCTATTCTTTTGATTTATAAGGGATTTTGCCGATTTCGGCCTATTGGTTAAAAAATGA
GCTGATTTAACAAAAATTTAACGCGAATTTTAACAAAATATTAACGCTTACAATTTAGGTGGCACTTTTC
GGGGAAATGTGCGCGGAACCCCTATTTGTTTATTTTTCTAAATACATTCAAATATGTATCCGCTCATGAG
ACAATAACCCTGATAAATGCTTCAATAATATTGAAAAAGGAAGAGTATGAGTATTCAACATTTCCGTGTC
GCCCTTATTCCCTTTTTTGCGGCATTTTGCCTTCCTGTTTTTGCTCACCCAGAAACGCTGGTGAAAGTAA
AAGATGCTGAAGATCAGTTGGGTGCACGAGTGGGTTACATCGAACTGGATCTCAACAGCGGTAAGATCCT
TGAGAGTTTTCGCCCCGAAGAACGTTTTCCAATGATGAGCACTTTTAAAGTTCTGCTATGTGGCGCGGTA
TTATCCCGTATTGACGCCGGGCAAGAGCAACTCGGTCGCCGCATACACTATTCTCAGAATGACTTGGTTG
AGTACTCACCAGTCACAGAAAAGCATCTTACGGATGGCATGACAGTAAGAGAATTATGCAGTGCTGCCAT
AACCATGAGTGATAACACTGCGGCCAACTTACTTCTGACAACGATCGGAGGACCGAAGGAGCTAACCGCT
TTTTTGCACAACATGGGGGATCATGTAACTCGCCTTGATCGTTGGGAACCGGAGCTGAATGAAGCCATAC
CAAACGACGAGCGTGACACCACGATGCCTGTAGCAATGGCAACAACGTTGCGCAAACTATTAACTGGCGA
ACTACTTACTCTAGCTTCCCGGCAACAATTAATAGACTGGATGGAGGCGGATAAAGTTGCAGGACCACTT
CTGCGCTCGGCCCTTCCGGCTGGCTGGTTTATTGCTGATAAATCTGGAGCCGGTGAGCGTGGGTCTCGCG
GTATCATTGCAGCACTGGGGCCAGATGGTAAGCCCTCCCGTATCGTAGTTATCTACACGACGGGGAGTCA
GGCAACTATGGATGAACGAAATAGACAGATCGCTGAGATAGGTGCCTCACTGATTAAGCATTGGTAACTG
TCAGACCAAGTTTACTCATATATACTTTAGATTGATTTAAAACTTCATTTTTAATTTAAAAGGATCTAGG
TGAAGATCCTTTTTGATAATCTCATGACCAAAATCCCTTAACGTGAGTTTTCGTTCCACTGAGCGTCAGA
CCCCGTAGAAAAGATCAAAGGATCTTCTTGAGATCCTTTTTTTCTGCGCGTAATCTGCTGCTTGCAAACA
AAAAAACCACCGCTACCAGCGGTGGTTTGTTTGCCGGATCAAGAGCTACCAACTCTTTTTCCGAAGGTAA
CTGGCTTCAGCAGAGCGCAGATACCAAATACTGTTCTTCTAGTGTAGCCGTAGTTAGGCCACCACTTCAA
GAACTCTGTAGCACCGCCTACATACCTCGCTCTGCTAATCCTGTTACCAGTGGCTGCTGCCAGTGGCGAT
AAGTCGTGTCTTACCGGGTTGGACTCAAGACGATAGTTACCGGATAAGGCGCAGCGGTCGGGCTGAACGG
GGGGTTCGTGCACACAGCCCAGCTTGGAGCGAACGACCTACACCGAACTGAGATACCTACAGCGTGAGCT
ATGAGAAAGCGCCACGCTTCCCGAAGGGAGAAAGGCGGACAGGTATCCGGTAAGCGGCAGGGTCGGAACA
GGAGAGCGCACGAGGGAGCTTCCAGGGGGAAACGCCTGGTATCTTTATAGTCCTGTCGGGTTTCGCCACC
TCTGACTTGAGCGTCGATTTTTGTGATGCTCGTCAGGGGGGCGGAGCCTATGGAAAAACGCCAGCAACGC
GGCCTTTTTACGGTTCCTGGCCTTTTGCTGGCCTTTTGCTCACATGTTCTTTCCTGCGTTATCCCCTGAT
TCTGTGGATAACCGTATTACCGCCTTTGAGTGAGCTGATACCGCTCGCCGCAGCCGAACGACCGAGCGCA
GCGAGTCAGTGAGCGAGGAAGCGGAAGAGCGCCCAATACGCAAACCGCCTCTCCCCGCGCGTTGGCCGAT
TCATTAATGCAGCTGGCACGACAGGTTTCCCGACTGGAAAGCGGGCAGTGAGCGCAACGCAATTAATGTG
AGTTAGCTCACTCATTAGGCACCCCAGGCTTTACACTTTATGCTTCCGGCTCGTATGTTGTGTGGAATTG
TGAGCGGATAACAATTTCACACAGGAAACAGCTATGACCATGATTACGCCAAGCGCGCAATTAACCCTCA
CTAAAGGGAACAAAAGCTGGAGCTGCAAGCTTAATGTAGTCTTATGCAATACTCTTGTAGTCTTGCAACA
TGGTAACGATGAGTTAGCAACATGCCTTACAAGGAGAGAAAAAGCACCGTGCATGCCGATTGGTGGAAGT
AAGGTGGTACGATCGTGCCTTATTAGGAAGGCAACAGACGGGTCTGACATGGATTGGACGAACCACTGAA
TTGCCGCATTGCAGAGATATTGTATTTAAGTGCCTAGCTCGATACATAAACGGGTCTCTCTGGTTAGACC
AGATCTGAGCCTGGGAGCTCTCTGGCTAACTAGGGAACCCACTGCTTAAGCCTCAATAAAGCTTGCCTTG
AGTGCTTCAAGTAGTGTGTGCCCGTCTGTTGTGTGACTCTGGTAACTAGAGATCCCTCAGACCCTTTTAG
TCAGTGTGGAAAATCTCTAGCAGTGGCGCCCGAACAGGGACTTGAAAGCGAAAGGGAAACCAGAGGAGCT
CTCTCGACGCAGGACTCGGCTTGCTGAAGCGCGCACGGCAAGAGGCGAGGGGCGGCGACTGGTGAGTACG
CCAAAAATTTTGACTAGCGGAGGCTAGAAGGAGAGAGATGGGTGCGAGAGCGTCAGTATTAAGCGGGGGA
GAATTAGATCGCGATGGGAAAAAATTCGGTTAAGGCCAGGGGGAAAGAAAAAATATAAATTAAAACATAT
AGTATGGGCAAGCAGGGAGCTAGAACGATTCGCAGTTAATCCTGGCCTGTTAGAAACATCAGAAGGCTGT
AGACAAATACTGGGACAGCTACAACCATCCCTTCAGACAGGATCAGAAGAACTTAGATCATTATATAATA
CAGTAGCAACCCTCTATTGTGTGCATCAAAGGATAGAGATAAAAGACACCAAGGAAGCTTTAGACAAGAT
AGAGGAAGAGCAAAACAAAAGTAAGACCACCGCACAGCAAGCGGCCGCTGATCTTCAGACCTGGAGGAGG
AGATATGAGGGACAATTGGAGAAGTGAATTATATAAATATAAAGTAGTAAAAATTGAACCATTAGGAGTA
GCACCCACCAAGGCAAAGAGAAGAGTGGTGCAGAGAGAAAAAAGAGCAGTGGGAATAGGAGCTTTGTTCC
TTGGGTTCTTGGGAGCAGCAGGAAGCACTATGGGCGCAGCGTCAATGACGCTGACGGTACAGGCCAGACA
ATTATTGTCTGGTATAGTGCAGCAGCAGAACAATTTGCTGAGGGCTATTGAGGCGCAACAGCATCTGTTG
CAACTCACAGTCTGGGGCATCAAGCAGCTCCAGGCAAGAATCCTGGCTGTGGAAAGATACCTAAAGGATC
AACAGCTCCTGGGGATTTGGGGTTGCTCTGGAAAACTCATTTGCACCACTGCTGTGCCTTGGAATGCTAG
TTGGAGTAATAAATCTCTGGAACAGATTTGGAATCACACGACCTGGATGGAGTGGGACAGAGAAATTAAC
AATTACACAAGCTTAATACACTCCTTAATTGAAGAATCGCAAAACCAGCAAGAAAAGAATGAACAAGAAT
TATTGGAATTAGATAA
